>Addgene plasmid #111137 | pBW105 | addgene full sequence | sequence record 271448 | Addgene NGS Result
GACGAAAGGGCCTCGTGATACGCCTATTTTTATAGGTTAATGTCATGATAATAATGGTTTCTTAGACGGA
TCGCTTGCCTGTAACTTACACGCGCCTCGTATCTTTTAATGATGGAATAATTTGGGAATTTACTCTGTGT
TTATTTATTTTTATGTTTTGTATTTGGATTTTAGAAAGTAAATAAAGAAGGTAGAAGAGTTACGGAATGA
AGAAAAAAAAATAAACAAAGGTTTAAAAAATTTCAACAAAAAGCGTACTTTACATATATATTTATTAGAC
AAGAAAAGCAGATTAAATAGATATACATTCGATTAACGATAAGTAAAATGTAAAATCACAGGATTTTCGT
GTGTGGTCTTCTACACAGACAAGATGAAACAATTCGGCATTAATACCTGAGAGCAGGAAGAGCAAGATAA
AAGGTAGTATTTGTTGGCGATCCCCCTAGAGTCTTTTACATCTTCGGAAAACAAAAACTATTTTTTCTTT
AATTTCTTTTTTTACTTTCTATTTTTAATTTATATATTTATATTAAAAAATTTAAATTATAATTATTTTT
ATAGCACGTGATGAAAAGGACCCAGGTGGCACTTTTCGGGGAAATGTGCGCGGAACCCCTATTTGTTTAT
TTTTCTAAATACATTCAAATATGTATCCGCTCATGAGACAATAACCCTGATAAATGCTTCAATAATATTG
AAAAAGGAAGAGTATGAGTATTCAACATTTCCGTGTCGCCCTTATTCCCTTTTTTGCGGCATTTTGCCTT
CCTGTTTTTGCTCACCCAGAAACGCTGGTGAAAGTAAAAGATGCTGAAGATCAGTTGGGTGCACGAGTGG
GTTACATCGAACTGGATCTCAACAGCGGTAAGATCCTTGAGAGTTTTCGCCCCGAAGAACGTTTTCCAAT
GATGAGCACTTTTAAAGTTCTGCTATGTGGCGCGGTATTATCCCGTATTGACGCCGGGCAAGAGCAACTC
GGTCGCCGCATACACTATTCTCAGAATGACTTGGTTGAGTACTCACCAGTCACAGAAAAGCATCTTACGG
ATGGCATGACAGTAAGAGAATTATGCAGTGCTGCCATAACCATGAGTGATAACACTGCGGCCAACTTACT
TCTGACAACGATCGGAGGACCGAAGGAGCTAACCGCTTTTTTGCACAACATGGGGGATCATGTAACTCGC
CTTGATCGTTGGGAACCGGAGCTGAATGAAGCCATACCAAACGACGAGCGTGACACCACGATGCCTGTAG
CAATGGCAACAACGTTGCGCAAACTATTAACTGGCGAACTACTTACTCTAGCTTCCCGGCAACAATTAAT
AGACTGGATGGAGGCGGATAAAGTTGCAGGACCACTTCTGCGCTCGGCCCTTCCGGCTGGCTGGTTTATT
GCTGATAAATCTGGAGCCGGTGAGCGTGGGTCTCGCGGTATCATTGCAGCACTGGGGCCAGATGGTAAGC
CCTCCCGTATCGTAGTTATCTACACGACGGGGAGTCAGGCAACTATGGATGAACGAAATAGACAGATCGC
TGAGATAGGTGCCTCACTGATTAAGCATTGGTAACTGTCAGACCAAGTTTACTCATATATACTTTAGATT
GATTTAAAACTTCATTTTTAATTTAAAAGGATCTAGGTGAAGATCCTTTTTGATAATCTCATGACCAAAA
TCCCTTAACGTGAGTTTTCGTTCCACTGAGCGTCAGACCCCGTAGAAAAGATCAAAGGATCTTCTTGAGA
TCCTTTTTTTCTGCGCGTAATCTGCTGCTTGCAAACAAAAAAACCACCGCTACCAGCGGTGGTTTGTTTG
CCGGATCAAGAGCTACCAACTCTTTTTCCGAAGGTAACTGGCTTCAGCAGAGCGCAGATACCAAATACTG
TTCTTCTAGTGTAGCCGTAGTTAGGCCACCACTTCAAGAACTCTGTAGCACCGCCTACATACCTCGCTCT
GCTAATCCTGTTACCAGTGGCTGCTGCCAGTGGCGATAAGTCGTGTCTTACCGGGTTGGACTCAAGACGA
TAGTTACCGGATAAGGCGCAGCGGTCGGGCTGAACGGGGGGTTCGTGCACACAGCCCAGCTTGGAGCGAA
CGACCTACACCGAACTGAGATACCTACAGCGTGAGCTATGAGAAAGCGCCACGCTTCCCGAAGGGAGAAA
GGCGGACAGGTATCCGGTAAGCGGCAGGGTCGGAACAGGAGAGCGCACGAGGGAGCTTCCAGGGGGAAAC
GCCTGGTATCTTTATAGTCCTGTCGGGTTTCGCCACCTCTGACTTGAGCGTCGATTTTTGTGATGCTCGT
CAGGGGGGCGGAGCCTATGGAAAAACGCCAGCAACGCGGCCTTTTTACGGTTCCTGGCCTTTTGCTGGCC
TTTTGCTCACATGTTCTTTCCTGCGTTATCCCCTGATTCTGTGGATAACCGTATTACCGCCTTTGAGTGA
GCTGATACCGCTCGCCGCAGCCGAACGACCGAGCGCAGCGAGTCAGTGAGCGAGGAAGCGGAAGAGCGCC
CAATACGCAAACCGCCTCTCCCCGCGCGTTGGCCGATTCATTAATGCAGCTGGCACGACAGGTTTCCCGA
CTGGAAAGCGGGCAGTGAGCGCAACGCAATTAATGTGAGTTAGCTCACTCATTAGGCACCCCAGGCTTTA
CACTTTATGCTTCCGGCTCGTATGTTGTGTGGAATTGTGAGCGGATAACAATTTCACACAGGAAACAGCT
ATGACCATGATTACGCCAAGCGCGCAATTAACCCTCACTAAAGGGAACAAAAGCTGGAGCTCTAGTACGG
ATTAGAAGCCGCCGAGCGGGTGACAGCCCTCCGAAGGAAGACTCTCCTCCGTGCGTCCTCGTCTTCACCG
GTCGCGTTCCTGAAACGCAGATGTGCCTCGCGCCGCACTGCTCCGAACAATAAAGATTCTACAATACTAG
CTTTTATGGTTATGAAGAGGAAAAATTGGCAGTAACCTGGCCCCACAAACCTTCAAATGAACGAATCAAA
TTAACAACCATAGGATGATAATGCGATTAGTTTTTTAGCCTTATTTCTGGGGTAATTAATCAGCGAAGCG
ATGATTTTTGATCTATTAACAGATATATAAATGCAAAAACTGCATAACCACTTTAACTAATACTTTCAAC
ATTTTCGGTTTGTATTACTTCTTATTCAAATGTAATAAAAGTATCAACAAAAAATTGTTAATATACCTCT
ATACTTTAACGTCAAGGAGAAAAAACCCCGGATTCTAGAACTAGTGGATCCCCCGGGCTGCAGGAATTCA
TACCCATGTTGAGCATCCACCCCCTGAAACCTGAGGCCCTGCATCTGCCTCTTGGGACCTCAGAGTTCCT
AGGCTGCCAGCGGCGCCACACACTCCCTGCCAGTGAGTTCCGCTGCCTCACGCCGGAGGATGCCACCAGT
GCGTTTGAGATTGAGCGCGAAGCCTTTATCTCAGTCTCGGGTACCTGCCCCCTCCACTTGGATGAGATCC
GGCACTTCCTCACCCTGTGTCCAGAGCTGTCACTGGGCTGGTTCGAGGAGGGCTGTCTTGTGGCCTTCAT
CATCGGTTCACTTTGGGACAAGGAGAGACTTACTCAGGAGTCGCTGACACTACACAGGCCTGGAGGCCGC
ACGGCCCACCTGCACGTACTGGCCGTGCACCGAACCTTCCGGCAGCAGGGCAAGGGCTCCGTCCTGCTGT
GGCGATACCTTCACCACCTGGGGAGTCAGCCGGCGGTGCGCCGGGCTGTGCTCATGTGCGAGAACGCCCT
GGTGCCCTTCTATGAGAAATTTGGTTTCCAGGCCATGGGCCCGTGCGCCATCACCATGGGATCTCTCACC
TTCACTGAGCTGCAATGTTCCTTACGGTGCCACACCTTCCTGAGGAGGAACAGTGGCTGCTCTGGTTCTG
GTGACTATAAGGATGATGACGACAAAGGCTCTGGTTCCGATTACAAAGATGACGACGATAAGGGGAGCGG
CTCTGACTACAAGGACGACGATGACAAGTAAGCTTATCGATACCGTCGACCTCGAGTCATGTAATTAGTT
ATGTCACGCTTACATTCACGCCCTCCCCCCACATCCGCTCTAACCGAAAAGGAAGGAGTTAGACAACCTG
AAGTCTAGGTCCCTATTTATTTTTTTATAGTTATGTTAGTATTAAGAACGTTATTTATATTTCAAATTTT
TCTTTTTTTTCTGTACAGACGCGTGTACGCATGTAACATTATACTGAAAACCTTGCTTGAGAAGGTTTTG
GGACGCTCGAAGGCTTTAATTTGCGGCCGGTACCCAATTCGCCCTATAGTGAGTCGTATTACGCGCGCTC
ACTGGCCGTCGTTTTACAACGTCGTGACTGGGAAAACCCTGGCGTTACCCAACTTAATCGCCTTGCAGCA
CATCCCCCTTTCGCCAGCTGGCGTAATAGCGAAGAGGCCCGCACCGATCGCCCTTCCCAACAGTTGCGCA
GCCTGAATGGCGAATGG
[124 nt withheld, positions 4498-4621]
C
[91 nt withheld, positions 4623-4713]
A
[49 nt withheld, positions 4715-4763]
CCTTTGACGTTGGAGTCCACGTTCTTT
[37 nt withheld, positions 4791-4827]
ACCCTATCTCGGTCTATTCTTTTGATTTATAAGGGATTTTGCCGATTTCGGCCTATTGGTTAAAAAATGA
GCTGATTTAACAAAAATTTAACGCGAATTTTAACAAAATATTAACGCTTACAATTTCCTGATGCGGTATT
TTCTCCTTACGCATCTGTGCGGTATTTCACACCGCATAGGGTAATAACTGATATAATTAAATTGAAGCTC
TAATTTGTGAGTTTAGTATACATGCATTTACTTATAATACAGTTTTTTAGTTTTGCTGGCCGCATCTTCT
CAAATATGCTTCCCAGCCTGCTTTTCTGTAACGTTCACCCTCTACCTTAGCATCCCTTCCCTTTGCAAAT
AGTCCTCTTCCAACAATAATAATGTCAGATCCTGTAGAGACCACATCATCCACGGTTCTATACTGTTGAC
CCAATGCGTCTCCCTTGTCATCTAAACCCACACCGGGTGTCATAATCAACCAATCGTAACCTTCATCTCT
TCCACCCATGTCTCTTTGAGCAATAAAGCCGATAACAAAATCTTTGTCGCTCTTCGCAATGTCAACAGTA
CCCTTAGTATATTCTCCAGTAGATAGGGAGCCCTTGCATGACAATTCTGCTAACATCAAAAGGCCTCTAG
GTTCCTTTGTTACTTCTTCTGCCGCCTGCTTCAAACCGCTAACAATACCTGGGCCCACCACACCGTGTGC
ATTCGTAATGTCTGCCCATTCTGCTATTCTGTATACACCCGCAGAGTACTGCAATTTGACTGTATTACCA
ATGTCAGCAAATTTTCTGTCTTCGAAGAGTAAAAAATTGTACTTGGCGGATAATGCCTTTAGCGGCTTAA
CTGTGCCCTCCATGGAAAAATCAGTCAAGATATCCACATGTGTTTTTAGTAAACAAATTTTGGGACCTAA
TGCTTCAACTAACTCCAGTAATTCCTTGGTGGTACGAACATCCAATGAAGCACACAAGTTTGTTTGCTTT
TCGTGCATGATATTAAATAGCTTGGCAGCAACAGGACTAGGATGAGTAGCAGCACGTTCCTTATATGTAG
CTTTCGACATGATTTATCTTCGTTTCCTGCAGGTTTTTGTTCTGTGCAGTTGGGTTAAGAATACTGGGCA
ATTTCATGTTTCTTCAACACTACATATGCGTATATATACCAATCTAAGTCTGTGCTCCTTCCTTCGTTCT
TCCTTCTGTTCGGAGATTACCGAATCAAAAAAATTTCAAGGAAACCGAAATCAAAAAAAAGAATAAAAAA
AAAATGATGAATTGAAAAGGTGGTATGGTGCACTCTCAGTACAATCTGCTCTGATGCCGCATAGTTAAGC
CAGCCCCGACACCCGCCAACACCCGCTGACGCGCCCTGACGGGCTTGTCTGCTCCCGGCATCCGCTTACA
GACAAGCTGTGACCGTCTCCGGGAGCTGCATGTGTCAGAGGTTTTCACCGTCATCACCGAAACGCGCGA
Features (pLannotate 1.2.2; 24 found; start..end, strand, type, name):
     69..572     -  misc_feature   CEN/ARS: S. cerevisiae CEN6 centromere fused to an autonomously replicating sequence
    609..713     +  promoter       AmpR promoter: bla
    714..1574    +  CDS            AmpR: β-lactamase; bla; confers resistance to ampicillin, carbenicillin, and related antibiotics
   1745..2333    +  rep_origin     ori: high-copy-number ColE1/pMB1/pBR322/pUC origin of replication
   2516..2608    +  CDS            lacI (fragment): lac repressor; lacI; The lac repressor binds to the lac operator to inhibit transcription in E. coli. This inhibition can be relieved by adding lactose or isopropyl-β-D-thiogalactopyranoside (IPTG).
   2621..2642    +  protein_bind   CAP binding site: CAP binding activates transcription in the presence of cAMP. E. coli catabolite activator protein
   2657..2687    +  promoter       lac promoter: promoter for the E. coli lac operon
   2695..2711    +  protein_bind   lac operator: The lac repressor binds to the lac operator to inhibit transcription in E. coli. This inhibition can be relieved by adding lactose or isopropyl-β-D-thiogalactopyranoside (IPTG). lac repressor encoded by lacI
   2756..2774    +  promoter       T3 promoter: promoter for bacteriophage T3 RNA polymerase
   2798..3239    +  promoter       GAL1 promoter: S. cerevisiae GAL1; inducible promoter, regulated by Gal4
   3254..3289    +  misc_feature   MCS (fragment): pBluescript multiple cloning site
   3296..3910    +  CDS            Aanat: SNAT_RAT - Also known as Snat. Experimental evidence at protein level: Swiss-Prot protein existence level 1. Controls the night/day rhythm of melatonin production in the pineal gland. Catalyzes the N-acetylation of serotonin into N- acetylserotonin, the penultimate step in the synthesis of melatonin. From Rattus norvegicus (Rat).
   3959..3984    +  CDS            3xFLAG (fragment): three tandem FLAG® epitope tags
   3998..4018    +  CDS            FLAG (fragment): FLAG® epitope tag, followed by an enterokinase cleavage site
   4020..4046    +  misc_feature   MCS (fragment): pBluescript multiple cloning site
   4047..4294    +  terminator     CYC1 terminator: S. cerevisiae CYC1; transcription terminator for CYC1
   4313..4331    -  promoter       T7 promoter: promoter for bacteriophage T7 RNA polymerase
   4339..4494    +  CDS            lacZα (fragment): LacZα fragment of β-galactosidase; lacZ fragment
   4498..4926    +  rep_origin     f1 ori (sequence partly withheld): f1 bacteriophage origin of replication; arrow indicates direction of (+) strand synthesis
   4954..5005    -  misc_feature   bom (fragment): basis of mobility region from pBR322
   5084..5887    -  CDS            URA3: orotidine-5'-phosphate decarboxylase, required for uracil biosynthesis; S. cerevisiae URA3; yeast auxotrophic marker, counterselectable with 5-fluoroorotic acid (5-FOA)
   5888..6103    -  promoter       URA3 promoter: S. cerevisiae URA3
   6111..6160    -  misc_feature   bom (fragment): basis of mobility region from pBR322
   6262..1       -  CDS            rop (fragment) (across the origin): Rop protein, which maintains plasmids at low copy number; rop
