[The description below was written by a language model from this plasmid's Addgene catalogue record and pLannotate feature annotations shown in this document.]
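Description:
pBW105 is a yeast expression shuttle plasmid built on the pRS416gal backbone, a centromeric vector for Saccharomyces cerevisiae. In yeast it is maintained through a CEN6/ARS element, which gives stable, low-copy segregation, and is selected by the URA3 auxotrophic marker under its own promoter; URA3 also permits counterselection with 5-fluoroorotic acid. In E. coli the plasmid replicates from a high-copy ColE1/pUC-type origin and is selected with ampicillin via β-lactamase. The annotated 6,296-nt sequence also carries pBluescript-derived remnants typical of the pRS series: an f1 phage origin, a lacZα fragment, lac promoter/operator elements, and T3 and T7 promoters flanking the cloning region. A few short fragment hits (lacI, bom, rop) look like backbone remnants rather than functional parts.

The expression cassette places rat Aanat (aralkylamine, or serotonin, N-acetyltransferase, the enzyme that converts serotonin to N-acetylserotonin in the melatonin pathway) downstream of the galactose-inducible, Gal4-regulated GAL1 promoter and upstream of the CYC1 transcription terminator. According to the record, the insert was cloned by restriction enzymes between a 5′ site recorded as "CoRI" (presumably EcoRI) and a 3′ HindIII site. The open reading frame encodes the protein with a Met-Leu-Ser N-terminal sequence and a C-terminal 3xFLAG epitope for immunodetection; the annotation tool resolves the tag only as partial FLAG matches. The defined N-terminus matters because the associated work examined degradation of this circadian regulator by the N-end rule pathway, in which N-terminal residues influence protein stability. The plasmid is thus suited to galactose-induced expression of tagged rat AANAT in yeast for studying its turnover.
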