Addgene plasmid #111137: pBW105
Purpose: For the expression of rat AANAT with Met-Leu-Ser N-terminus in S. cerevisiae
Depositing lab: Alexander Varshavsky. Depositing organization: California Institute of Technology. Publication: Degradation of Serotonin N-Acetyltransferase, a Circadian Regulator, by the N-end Rule Pathway. Wadas B, Borjigin J, Huang Z, Oh JH, Hwang CS, Varshavsky A. J Biol Chem. 2016 Aug 12;291(33):17178-96. doi: 10.1074/jbc.M116.734640. Epub 2016 Jun 23. PubMed 27339900.
Backbone
  Vector backbone: pRS416gal
  Backbone manufacturer: Martin Funk
  Backbone size w/o insert (bp): 5584
  Vector type: Yeast Expression
  Selectable markers: URA3
Growth in bacteria
  Bacterial resistance: Ampicillin, 100 μg/mL
  Growth temperature: 37°C
  Growth strain: DH5alpha
  Copy number: High Copy
Gene/Insert
  Gene/Insert name: MLS-ratAANAT-3FLAG (alt names: Aanat; aralkylamine N-acetyltransferase)
  Species: R. norvegicus (rat)
  Entrez Gene: Aanat (a.k.a. AA-NAT, Nat4)
  Promoter: Gal1
  Tag / fusion protein: 3x Flag (C terminal on insert)
  Cloning method: Restriction Enzyme; 5′ cloning site CoRI (not destroyed); 3′ cloning site HindIII (not destroyed)
  Sequencing primers: 5′ M13 Reverse; 3′ M13 Forward
Terms and licenses: Academic/Nonprofit Terms; Industry Terms: Not Available to Industry
How to cite: pBW105 was a gift from Alexander Varshavsky (Addgene plasmid # 111137 ; http://n2t.net/addgene:111137 ; RRID:Addgene_111137)
